Features (pLannotate 1.2.2; 19 found; start..end, strand, type, name):
    137..236     +  misc_feature   bom (fragment): basis of mobility region from pBR322
    242..310     -  CDS            lacZα (fragment): LacZα fragment of β-galactosidase; lacZ fragment
    382..580     -  mobile_element Tn7R (fragment): mini-Tn7 element (right end of the Tn7 transposon) Tn7
    584..608     -  misc_feature   MCS (fragment): pBluescript multiple cloning site
    629..723     +  terminator     lambda t0 terminator: transcription terminator from phage lambda
    733..762     +  CDS            CmR (fragment): chloramphenicol acetyltransferase confers resistance to chloramphenicol
    826..912     +  terminator     rrnB T1 terminator: Escherichia coli rrnB; transcription terminator T1 from the E. coli rrnB gene
    972..1005    +  protein_bind   FRT (minimal): supports FLP-mediated excision but not integration (Turan and Bode, 2011) FLP recombinase from the Saccharomyces cerevisiae 2μ plasmid
   1135..1668    -  CDS            GmR: gentamycin acetyltransferase; aacC1; confers resistance to gentamycin
   1857..1885    -  promoter       Pc promoter: intI1 (promoter lies within the coding sequence); class 1 integron promoter
   1926..1973    +  protein_bind   FRT: FLP-mediated recombination occurs in the 8-bp core sequence TCTAGAAA (Turan and Bode, 2011). FLP recombinase from the Saccharomyces cerevisiae 2μ plasmid
   2012..2041    +  misc_feature   MCS (fragment): pBluescript multiple cloning site
   2086..2251    -  mobile_element Tn7L: mini-Tn7 element (left end of the Tn7 transposon) Tn7
   2284..2338    -  CDS            lacI (fragment): lac repressor; lacI; The lac repressor binds to the lac operator to inhibit transcription in E. coli. This inhibition can be relieved by adding lactose or isopropyl-β-D-thiogalactopyranoside (IPTG).
   2466..2841    +  rep_origin     R6K γ ori: γ replication origin from E. coli plasmid R6K; requires the R6K initiator protein pi for replication
   2847..3079    -  rep_origin     ori (fragment): high-copy-number ColE1/pMB1/pBR322/pUC origin of replication
   3250..4110    -  CDS            AmpR: β-lactamase; bla; confers resistance to ampicillin, carbenicillin, and related antibiotics
   4111..4215    -  promoter       AmpR promoter: bla
   4310..35      +  CDS            rop (fragment) (across the origin): Rop protein, which maintains plasmids at low copy number; rop
>Addgene plasmid | pUC18R6K-mini-Tn7T-Gm | analyzer sequence | sequence record 121758
TCGCGCGTTTCGGTGATGACGGTGAAAACCTCTGACACATGCAGCTCCCGGAGACGGTCACAGCTTGTCT
GTAAGCGGATGCCGGGAGCAGACAAGCCCGTCAGGGCGCGTCAGCGGGTGTTGGCGGGTGTCGGGGCTGG
CTTAACTATGCGGCATCAGAGCAGATTGTACTGAGAGTGCACCATATGCGGTGTGAAATACCGCACAGAT
GCGTAAGGAGAAAATACCGCATCAGGCGCCATTCGCCATTCAGGCTGCGCAACTGTTGGGAAGGGCGATC
GGTGCGGGCCTCTTCGCTATTACGCCAGCTAGAGGACCAGCCGCGTAACCTGGCAAAATCGGTTACGGTT
GAGTAATAAATGGATGCCCTGCGTAAGCGGGTGTGGGCGGACAATAAAGTCTTAAACTGAACAAAATAGA
TCTAAACTATGACAATAAAGTCTTAAACTAGACAGAATAGTTGTAAACTGAAATCAGTCCAGTTATGCTG
TGAAAAAGCATACTGGACTTTTGTTATGGCTAAAGCAAACTCTTCATTTTCTGAAGTGCAAATTGCCCGT
CGTATTAAAGAGGGGCGTGGGGTTCGAGGTCGACGGTATCGATAAGCTAGCTTAATTAGCTGAGCTTGGA
CTCCTGTTGATAGATCCAGTAATGACCTCAGAACTCCATCTGGATTTGTTCAGAACGCTCGGTTGCCGCC
GGGCGTTTTTTATTGGTGAGAATCCAAGCTAGACTGCGATGAGTGGCAGGGCGGGGCGTAATTTTTTTAA
GGCAGTTATTGGTGCCCTTAAACGCCTGGGGTAATGACTCTCTAGCTTGAGGCATCAAATAAAACGAAAG
GCTCAGTCGAAAGACTGGGCCTTTCGTTTTATCTGTTGTTTGTCGGTGAACGCTCTCCTGAGTAGGACAA
ATCCGCCGCTAGGAGCTTGCGGCCCGGACGATCGAATTGGGGATCTTGAAGTACCTATTCCGAAGTTCCT
ATTCTCTAGAAAGTATAGGAACTTCAGAGCGCTTTTGAAGCTGATGTGCTTAAAAACTTACTCAATGGAA
TTCTAGATCGAATTGGCCGCGGCGTTGTGACAATTTACCGAACAACTCCGCGGCCGGGAAGCCGATCTCG
GCTTGAACGAATTGTTAGGTGGCGGTACTTGGGTCGATATCAAAGTGCATCACTTCTTCCCGTATGCCCA
ACTTTGTATAGAGAGCCACTGCGGGATCGTCACCGTAATCTGCTTGCACGTAGATCACATAAGCACCAAG
CGCGTTGGCCTCATGCTTGAGGAGATTGATGAGCGCGGTGGCAATGCCCTGCCTCCGGTGCTCGCCGGAG
ACTGCGAGATCATAGATATAGATCTCACTACGCGGCTGCTCAAACCTGGGCAGAACGTAAGCCGCGAGAG
CGCCAACAACCGCTTCTTGGTCGAAGGCAGCAAGCGCGATGAATGTCTTACTACGGAGCAAGTTCCCGAG
GTAATCGGAGTCCGGCTGATGTTGGGAGTAGGTGGCTACGTCTCCGAACTCACGACCGAAAAGATCAAGA
GCAGCCCGCATGGATTTGACTTGGTCAGGGCCGAGCCTACATGTGCGAATGATGCCCATACTTGAGCCAC
CTAACTTTGTTTTAGGGCGACTGCCCTGCTGCGTAACATCGTTGCTGCTGCGTAACATCGTTGCTGCTCC
ATAACATCAAACATCGACCCACGGCGTAACGCGCTTGCTGCTTGGATGCCCGAGGCATAGACTGTACAAA
AAAACAGTCATAACAAGCCATGAAAACCGCCACTGCGCCGTTACCACCGCTGCGTTCGGTCAAGGTTCTG
GACCAGTTGCGTGAGCGCATACGCTACTTGCATTACAGTTTACGAACCGAACAGGCTTATGTCAATTCGA
TCCATTGCTGTTGACAAAGGGAATCAGGGGATCTTGAAGTTCCTATTCCGAAGTTCCTATTCTCTAGAAA
GTATAGGAACTTCAGAGCGCTTTTGAAGCTAATTCGATCATGCATGAGCTCACTAGTGGATCCCCCGGGC
TGCAGGAATTCCTCGAGAAGCTTGGGCCCGGTACCTCGCGAAGGCCTTGCAGGCCAACCAGATAAGTGAA
ATCTAGTTCCAAACTATTTTGTCATTTTTAATTTTCGTATTAGCTTACGACGCTACACCCAGTTCCCATC
TATTTTGTCACTCTTCCCTAAATAATCCTTAAAAACTCCATTTCCACCCCTCCCAGTTCCCAACTATTTT
GTCCGCCCACAGCGGGGCATTTTTCTTCCTGTTATGTTTGGGCGCTGCATTAATGAATCGGCCAACGCGC
GGGGAGAGGCGGTTTGCGTATTGGGCGCTCTTCCGCTTCCTCGCTCACTGACCCGCTGCGCTCGGTCGTT
CGGCTGCGGCGAGCGGTATCAGCTCACTCAAAGGCGGTAATACGGTTATCCACAGAATCAGGGGATAACG
CAGGAAAGAACATGGGCAGTTCAACCTGTTGATAGTACGTACTAAGCTCTCATGTTTCACGTACTAAGCT
CTCAAGTTTAACGTACTAAGCTCTCATGTTTAACGAACTAAACCCTCATGGCTAACGTACTAAGCTCTCA
TGGCTAACGTACTAAGCTCTCATGTTTCACGTACTAAGCTCTCATGTTTGAACAATAAAATTAATATAAA
TCAGCAACTTAAATAGCCTCTAAGGTTTTAAGTTTTATAAGAAAAAAAAGAATATATAAGGCTTTTAAAG
CTTTTAAGGTTTAACGGTTGTGGACAACAAGCCAGGGATGTAACGCACTGAGAAGCCCTTAGAGCCTCTC
AAAGCAATTTTGAGTGACACAGGAACACTTAACGGCTGACAACCGGCTGGTAACAGGATTAGCAGAGCGA
GGTATGTAGGCGGTGCTACAGAGTTCTTGAAGTGGTGGCCTAACTACGGCTACACTAGAAGAACAGTATT
TGGTATCTGCGCTCTGCTGAAGCCAGTTACCTTCGGAAAAAGAGTTGGTAGCTCTTGATCCGGCAAACAA
ACCACCGCTGGTAGCGGTGGTTTTTTTGTTTGCAAGCAGCAGATTACGCGCAGAAAAAAAGGATCTCAAG
AAGATCCTTTGATCTTTTCTACGGGGTCTGACGCTCAGTGGAACGAAAACTCACGTTAAGGGATTTTGGT
CATGAGATTATCAAAAAGGATCTTCACCTAGATCCTTTTAAATTAAAAATGAAGTTTTAAATCAATCTAA
AGTATATATGAGTAAACTTGGTCTGACAGTTACCAATGCTTAATCAGTGAGGCACCTATCTCAGCGATCT
GTCTATTTCGTTCATCCATAGTTGCCTGACTCCCCGTCGTGTAGATAACTACGATACGGGAGGGCTTACC
ATCTGGCCCCAGTGCTGCAATGATACCGCGAGACCCACGCTCACCGGCTCCAGATTTATCAGCAATAAAC
CAGCCAGCCGGAAGGGCCGAGCGCAGAAGTGGTCCTGCAACTTTATCCGCCTCCATCCAGTCTATTAATT
GTTGCCGGGAAGCTAGAGTAAGTAGTTCGCCAGTTAATAGTTTGCGCAACGTTGTTGCCATTGCTACAGG
CATCGTGGTGTCACGCTCGTCGTTTGGTATGGCTTCATTCAGCTCCGGTTCCCAACGATCAAGGCGAGTT
ACATGATCCCCCATGTTGTGCAAAAAAGCGGTTAGCTCCTTCGGTCCTCCGATCGTTGTCAGAAGTAAGT
TGGCCGCAGTGTTATCACTCATGGTTATGGCAGCACTGCATAATTCTCTTACTGTCATGCCATCCGTAAG
ATGCTTTTCTGTGACTGGTGAGTACTCAACCAAGTCATTCTGAGAATAGTGTATGCGGCGACCGAGTTGC
TCTTGCCCGGCGTCAATACGGGATAATACCGCGCCACATAGCAGAACTTTAAAAGTGCTCATCATTGGAA
AACGTTCTTCGGGGCGAAAACTCTCAAGGATCTTACCGCTGTTGAGATCCAGTTCGATGTAACCCACTCG
TGCACCCAACTGATCTTCAGCATCTTTTACTTTCACCAGCGTTTCTGGGTGAGCAAAAACAGGAAGGCAA
AATGCCGCAAAAAAGGGAATAAGGGCGACACGGAAATGTTGAATACTCATACTCTTCCTTTTTCAATATT
ATTGAAGCATTTATCAGGGTTATTGTCTCATGAGCGGATACATATTTGAATGTATTTAGAAAAATAAACA
AATAGGGGTTCCGCGCACATTTCCCCGAAAAGTGCCACCTGACGTCTAAGAAACCATTATTATCATGACA
TTAACCTATAAAAATAGGCGTATCACGAGGCCCTTTCGTC
